>Addgene plasmid #25581 | Py-PPI (PY00693) | depositor partial sequence | sequence record 11985 | Author sequence
TATAGTGATGACGAAGAGGAGGAAAGTAATGCTATTAATGTAGTTTCTGAAAAAACAAAATCATTGGAAG
AAAAAATTGCTTATTATAAAATGAAAGGGCATACTGAAAGAGGCTACATAACTATATATACAAATTTAGG
AGATTTTGAAGTAGAATTATATTGGTACCATAGTCCTAAAACATGTTTAAATTTTTATACATTATGTGAA
ATGGGTTTCTATGATAATACAATATTTCATAGAGTTATACCTAATTTTGTTATTCAAGGTGGTGATCCGA
CAGGAACAGGAAAAGGTGGGAAAAGCATATATGGTGAATATTTTGAGGACGAAATAAATAAAGAATTAAA
ACATACAGGAGCTGGAATATTAAGTATGTCCAATAATGGCCCCAATACAAATTCATCTCAATTTTTTATA
ACATTAGCTCCTTTGCCTCATTTAGATGGTAAACATACAATATTTGCAAGAGTTAGTAAAAATATGACTT
GTATAGAAAATATTGCCTCAGTACAAACAACTGCAACAAATAAACCAATCTTTGACTTGAAGATTTTACG
AACATCAACTGCTGTAAATGCTGAC
