>Addgene plasmid #25581 | Py-PPI (PY00693) | addgene partial sequence | sequence record 31566 | 25581 with LacI-R
TCTCTTCCGGGCGCTATCATGCCATACCGCGAAAGGTTTTGCGCCATTCNATGTGTGTCCGGGATCTCGA
CGCTCTCCCTTATGCGACTCCTGCATTAGGAAGCAGCCCAGTAGTAGGTTGAGGCCGTTGAGCACCGCCG
CCGCAAGGAATGGTGCATGCAAGGAGATGGCGCCCAACAGTCCCCCGGCCACGGGGCCTGCCACCATACC
CACGCCGAAACAAGCGCTCATGAGCCCGAAGTGGCGAGCCCGATCTTCCCCATCGGTGATGTCGGCGATA
TAGGCGCCAGCAACCGCACCTGTGGCGCCGGTGATGCCGGCCACGATGCGTCCGGCGTAGAGGATCGAGA
TCTCGATCCCGCGAAATTAATACGACTCACTATAGGGGAATTGTGAGCGGATAACAATTCCCCTCTAGAA
ATAATTTTGTTTAACTTTAAGAAGGAGATATACCATGGGCAGCAGCCATCATCATCATCATCACAGCAGC
GGCAGAGAAAACTTGTATTTCCAGGGCTATAGTGATGACGAAGAGGAGGAAAGTAATGCTATTAATGTAG
TTTCTGAAAAAACAAAATCATTGGAAGAAAAAATTGCTTATTATAAAATGAAAGGGCATACTGAAAGAGG
CTACATAACTATATATACAAATTTAGGAGATTTTGAAGTAGAATTATATTGGTACCATAGTCCTAAAACA
TGTTTAAATTTTTATACATTATGTGAAATGGGTTTCTATGATAATACAATATTTCATAGAGTTATACCTA
ATTTTGTTATTCAAGGTGGTGAT
