[The description below was written by a language model from this plasmid's Addgene catalogue record.]
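Description:
Py-PPI (PY00693) is a bacterial expression plasmid built on the p15TV-L backbone from the Structural Genomics Consortium, a vector of about 7.7 kb before insertion. It is maintained in standard E. coli cloning strains under ampicillin selection and is recorded as low copy. The record does not name the origin of replication. No feature table is provided, so the exact arrangement of regulatory elements cannot be confirmed from the available information.

The insert is a 585 bp coding fragment from the rodent malaria parasite Plasmodium yoelii, corresponding to locus PY00693, a cyclophilin-type peptidyl-prolyl cis-trans isomerase (PPI). Enzymes of this family catalyse the isomerisation of peptide bonds preceding proline residues and assist protein folding. The fragment was introduced by restriction enzyme cloning and carries an N-terminal His tag, which allows the recombinant protein to be purified by immobilised metal affinity chromatography. The promoter is not stated explicitly, but the listed sequencing primers (T7 forward and T7 terminator) suggest that the insert sits within a T7 promoter/terminator expression cassette, which would require a host supplying T7 RNA polymerase for protein production.

The construct was made to produce protein for structure determination, and the depositor links it to a deposited crystal structure of this cyclophilin. As is common for structural genomics clones, the record cautions that the insert may not be the full open reading frame. It may instead be a truncated domain boundary chosen for expression or crystallisation, so users needing the complete native protein should check the encoded region against the annotated gene.
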