Addgene plasmid #25581: Py-PPI (PY00693)
Purpose: Bacterial expression for structure determination; may not be full ORF
Depositing lab: Cheryl Arrowsmith. Depositing organization: University of Toronto.
Backbone
  Vector backbone: p15TV-L
  Backbone manufacturer: SGC
  Backbone size w/o insert (bp): 7746
  Vector type: Bacterial Expression
Growth in bacteria
  Bacterial resistance: Ampicillin, 100 μg/mL
  Growth temperature: 37°C
  Growth strain: DH5alpha
  Copy number: Low Copy
Gene/Insert
  Gene/Insert name: Py-PPI (PY00693) (alt names: PDB: 2B71; Cyclophilin)
  Species: Plasmodium yoelii
  Insert size (bp): 585
  GenBank ID: PY00693
  Entrez Gene: PY00693
  Tag / fusion protein: His (N terminal on insert)
  Cloning method: Restriction Enzyme
  Sequencing primers: 5′ T7; 3′ T7-term
Terms and licenses: Academic/Nonprofit Terms; Industry Terms: Not Available to Industry
Depositor comments: PDB: 2B71 http://www.thesgc.org/structures/2B71/
How to cite: Py-PPI (PY00693) was a gift from Cheryl Arrowsmith (Addgene plasmid # 25581 ; http://n2t.net/addgene:25581 ; RRID:Addgene_25581)
